Addgene plasmid #200311: H6GB1tevP53SS(1-393)
Purpose: Bacterial expression of human superstable p53 as His6GB1tev fusion
Depositing lab: Peter Wright. Depositing organization: Scripps California (The Scripps Research Institute). Publication: Mapping Interactions of the Intrinsically Disordered C-Terminal Regions of Tetrameric p53 by Segmental Isotope Labeling and NMR. Krois AS, Park S, Martinez-Yamout MA, Dyson HJ, Wright PE. Biochemistry. 2022 Dec 6;61(23):2709-2719. doi: 10.1021/acs.biochem.2c00528. Epub 2022 Nov 15. PubMed 36380579.
Backbone
  Vector backbone: pet21a
  Backbone size w/o insert (bp): 5443
  Vector type: Bacterial Expression
Growth in bacteria
  Bacterial resistance: Ampicillin, 100 μg/mL
  Growth temperature: 37°C
  Growth strain: DH5alpha
  Copy number: Low Copy
Gene/Insert
  Gene/Insert name: p53
  Species: H. sapiens (human)
  Insert size (bp): 1437
  Mutation: M133L, V203A, N239Y, N268D
  Entrez Gene: TP53 (a.k.a. BCC7, BMFS5, LFS1, P53, TRP53)
  Promoter: T7
  Tag / fusion protein: His6-GB1-tev (N terminal on insert)
  Cloning method: Restriction Enzyme; 5′ cloning site NcoI (not destroyed); 3′ cloning site BamHI (not destroyed)
  Sequencing primers: 5′ T7 promoter; 3′ T7 terminator
Terms and licenses: Academic/Nonprofit Terms; Industry Terms: Not Available to Industry
How to cite: H6GB1tevP53SS(1-393) was a gift from Peter Wright (Addgene plasmid # 200311 ; http://n2t.net/addgene:200311 ; RRID:Addgene_200311)
