[The description below was written by a language model from this plasmid's Addgene catalogue record and pLannotate feature annotations shown in this document.]
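Description:
H6GB1tevP53SS(1-393) is a bacterial expression plasmid built on the pET21a backbone for producing full-length human p53 (residues 1-393) in E. coli. It is selected with ampicillin through the β-lactamase (AmpR) gene and replicates from a pBR322-type origin accompanied by the bom region and the rop gene, which keeps copy number low, consistent with the catalogue entry. An f1 origin is also present, and the annotated tetracycline-resistance fragments are non-functional remnants of the pBR322-derived backbone.

The expression cassette is the standard pET arrangement: a T7 promoter followed by a lac operator and the T7 gene 10 ribosome binding site, with a plasmid-borne lacI gene supplying repressor, so transcription depends on T7 RNA polymerase in the host and is induced with IPTG. A T7 terminator closes the unit. The open reading frame, cloned between NcoI and BamHI, begins with a His6 tag for metal-affinity purification. This is followed by the GB1 domain of streptococcal protein G, a small fusion partner commonly used to improve solubility and expression, and then a TEV protease site that allows the tag to be removed. The p53 coding sequence carries the M133L, V203A, N239Y and N268D substitutions that define the "superstable" variant. The His-tag and T7 gene 10-like fragments annotated downstream of p53 appear to be leftover pET21a vector sequence, and the record does not indicate that they are part of the expressed protein. According to the associated publication title, the construct supports NMR and segmental isotope labeling studies of the disordered C-terminal regions of tetrameric p53.
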