Features (pLannotate 1.2.2; 22 found; start..end, strand, type, name):
    300..318     +  promoter       T7 promoter: promoter for bacteriophage T7 RNA polymerase
    319..343     +  protein_bind   lac operator: The lac repressor binds to the lac operator to inhibit transcription in E. coli. This inhibition can be relieved by adding lactose or isopropyl-β-D-thiogalactopyranoside (IPTG). lac repressor encoded by lacI
    358..380     +  RBS            RBS: efficient ribosome binding site from bacteriophage T7 gene 10 (Olins and Rangwala, 1989)
    393..409     +  CDS            capTEV™ (fragment): composite tag for in vivo biotinylation, TEV protease cleavage, and 6xHis tagging
    423..587     +  CDS            spg (fragment) (sequence withheld): SPG1_STRSG - Experimental evidence at protein level: Swiss-Prot protein existence level 1. Binds to the constant Fc region of IgG with high affinity. From Streptococcus sp. group G.
    612..632     +  CDS            TEV site: tobacco etch virus (TEV) protease recognition and cleavage site
    639..1818    +  CDS            p53 (fragment): human tumor suppressor protein that is often mutated in cancers; Homo sapiens TP53; responds to cellular stresses to regulate the expression of target genes
   1869..1886    +  CDS            9xHis (fragment): 9xHis affinity tag
   1896..1945    +  CDS            SET1 (fragment): solubility-enhancement tag derived from T7 phage gene 10B
   1953..2000    +  terminator     T7 terminator: transcription terminator for bacteriophage T7 RNA polymerase
   2037..2465    +  rep_origin     f1 ori (sequence partly withheld): f1 bacteriophage origin of replication; arrow indicates direction of (+) strand synthesis
   2518..2622    +  promoter       AmpR promoter: bla
   2623..3483    +  CDS            AmpR: β-lactamase; bla; confers resistance to ampicillin, carbenicillin, and related antibiotics
   3654..4242    +  rep_origin     ori: high-copy-number ColE1/pMB1/pBR322/pUC origin of replication
   4428..4567    -  misc_feature   bom: basis of mobility region from pBR322
   4669..4860    -  CDS            rop: Rop protein, which maintains plasmids at low copy number; rop
   4877..5257    +  CDS            YPB1_ECOLX: Protein predicted: Swiss-Prot protein existence level 4. From Escherichia coli.
   5329..5620    -  CDS            TcR (fragment): tetracycline efflux protein; tet; confers resistance to tetracycline
   5635..5656    -  protein_bind   CAP binding site: CAP binding activates transcription in the presence of cAMP. E. coli catabolite activator protein
   5669..6751    -  CDS            lacI: lac repressor; lacI; The lac repressor binds to the lac operator to inhibit transcription in E. coli. This inhibition can be relieved by adding lactose or isopropyl-β-D-thiogalactopyranoside (IPTG).
   6752..6829    -  promoter       lacI promoter: lacI
   6837..278     -  CDS            TcR (fragment) (across the origin): tetracycline efflux protein; tet; confers resistance to tetracycline
>Addgene plasmid #200311 | H6GB1tevP53SS(1-393) | addgene full sequence | sequence record 391296 | Addgene NGS Result
GACGCTCTCCCTTATGCGACTCCTGCATTAGGAAGCAGCCCAGTAGTAGGTTGAGGCCGTTGAGCACCGC
CGCCGCAAGGAATGGTGCATGCAAGGAGATGGCGCCCAACAGTCCCCCGGCCACGGGGCCTGCCACCATA
CCCACGCCGAAACAAGCGCTCATGAGCCCGAAGTGGCGAGCCCGATCTTCCCCATCGGTGATGTCGGCGA
TATAGGCGCCAGCAACCGCACCTGTGGCGCCGGTGATGCCGGCCACGATGCGTCCGGCGTAGAGGATCGA
GATCTCGATCCCGCGAAATTAATACGACTCACTATAGGGGAATTGTGAGCGGATAACAATTCCCCTCTAG
AAATAATTTTGTTTAACTTTAAGAAGGAGATATACCATGGGCCATCATCATCATCATCACAGCAGCGGC
[168 nt withheld, positions 420-587]
GAATTCAGCAGCGGCAGCAGCGGCGAAAACCTGTATTTTCAGGGCTCCCATATGGAGGAGCCGCAGTCAG
ATCCTAGCGTCGAGCCCCCTCTGAGTCAGGAAACATTTTCAGACCTATGGAAACTACTTCCTGAAAACAA
CGTTCTGTCCCCCTTGCCGTCCCAAGCAATGGATGATTTGATGCTGTCCCCGGACGATATTGAACAATGG
TTCACCGAAGACCCAGGTCCAGATGAAGCTCCCAGAATGCCAGAGGCTGCTCCCCCCGTGGCCCCTGCAC
CAGCAGCTCCTACACCGGCGGCCCCTGCACCAGCCCCCTCCTGGCCCCTGTCATCTTCTGTCCCTTCCCA
GAAAACCTACCAGGGCAGCTACGGTTTCCGTCTGGGCTTCTTGCATTCTGGGACAGCCAAGTCTGTGACT
TGCACGTACTCCCCTGCCCTCAACAAGCTGTTTTGCCAACTGGCCAAGACCTGCCCTGTGCAGCTGTGGG
TTGATTCCACACCCCCGCCCGGCACCCGCGTCCGCGCCATGGCCATCTACAAGCAGTCACAGCACATGAC
GGAGGTTGTGAGGCGCTGCCCCCACCATGAGCGCTGCTCAGATAGCGATGGTCTGGCCCCTCCTCAGCAT
CTTATCCGAGTGGAAGGAAATTTGCGTGCAGAGTATTTGGATGACAGAAACACTTTTCGACATAGTGTGG
TGGTGCCCTATGAGCCGCCTGAGGTTGGCTCTGACTGTACCACCATCCACTACAACTACATGTGTTATAG
TTCCTGCATGGGCGGCATGAACCGGAGGCCCATCCTCACCATCATCACACTGGAAGACTCCAGTGGTAAT
CTACTGGGACGGGATAGCTTTGAGGTGCGTGTTTGTGCCTGTCCTGGGAGAGACCGGCGCACAGAGGAAG
AGAATCTCCGCAAGAAAGGGGAGCCTCACCACGAGCTGCCCCCAGGGAGCACTAAGCGAGCACTGCCCAA
CAACACCAGCTCCTCTCCCCAGCCAAAGAAGAAACCACTGGATGGAGAATATTTCACCCTTCAGATCCGT
GGGCGTGAGCGCTTCGAGATGTTCCGAGAGCTGAATGAGGCCTTGGAACTCAAGGATGCCCAGGCTGGGA
AGGAGCCAGGGGGGAGCAGGGCTCACTCCAGCCACCTGAAGTCCAAAAAGGGTCAGTCTACCTCCCGCCA
TAAAAAACTCATGTTCAAGACAGAAGGGCCTGACTCAGACTAATAGGATCCGAATTCGAGCTCCGTCGAC
AAGCTTGCGGCCGCACTCGAGCACCACCACCACCACCACTGAGATCCGGCTGCTAACAAAGCCCGAAAGG
AAGCTGAGTTGGCTGCTGCCACCGCTGAGCAATAACTAGCATAACCCCTTGGGGCCTCTAAACGGGTCTT
GAGGGGTTTTTTGCTGAAAGGAGGAACTATATCCGGATTGGCGAATGGG
[124 nt withheld, positions 2037-2160]
C
[91 nt withheld, positions 2162-2252]
A
[49 nt withheld, positions 2254-2302]
CCTTTGACGTTGGAGTCCACGTTCTTT
[37 nt withheld, positions 2330-2366]
ACCCTATCTCGGTCTATTCTTTTGATTTATAAGGGATTTTGCCGATTTCGGCCTATTGGTTAAAAAATGA
GCTGATTTAACAAAAATTTAACGCGAATTTTAACAAAATATTAACGCTTACAATTTAGGTGGCACTTTTC
GGGGAAATGTGCGCGGAACCCCTATTTGTTTATTTTTCTAAATACATTCAAATATGTATCCGCTCATGAG
ACAATAACCCTGATAAATGCTTCAATAATATTGAAAAAGGAAGAGTATGAGTATTCAACATTTCCGTGTC
GCCCTTATTCCCTTTTTTGCGGCATTTTGCCTTCCTGTTTTTGCTCACCCAGAAACGCTGGTGAAAGTAA
AAGATGCTGAAGATCAGTTGGGTGCACGAGTGGGTTACATCGAACTGGATCTCAACAGCGGTAAGATCCT
TGAGAGTTTTCGCCCCGAAGAACGTTTTCCAATGATGAGCACTTTTAAAGTTCTGCTATGTGGCGCGGTA
TTATCCCGTATTGACGCCGGGCAAGAGCAACTCGGTCGCCGCATACACTATTCTCAGAATGACTTGGTTG
AGTACTCACCAGTCACAGAAAAGCATCTTACGGATGGCATGACAGTAAGAGAATTATGCAGTGCTGCCAT
AACCATGAGTGATAACACTGCGGCCAACTTACTTCTGACAACGATCGGAGGACCGAAGGAGCTAACCGCT
TTTTTGCACAACATGGGGGATCATGTAACTCGCCTTGATCGTTGGGAACCGGAGCTGAATGAAGCCATAC
CAAACGACGAGCGTGACACCACGATGCCTGCAGCAATGGCAACAACGTTGCGCAAACTATTAACTGGCGA
ACTACTTACTCTAGCTTCCCGGCAACAATTAATAGACTGGATGGAGGCGGATAAAGTTGCAGGACCACTT
CTGCGCTCGGCCCTTCCGGCTGGCTGGTTTATTGCTGATAAATCTGGAGCCGGTGAGCGTGGGTCTCGCG
GTATCATTGCAGCACTGGGGCCAGATGGTAAGCCCTCCCGTATCGTAGTTATCTACACGACGGGGAGTCA
GGCAACTATGGATGAACGAAATAGACAGATCGCTGAGATAGGTGCCTCACTGATTAAGCATTGGTAACTG
TCAGACCAAGTTTACTCATATATACTTTAGATTGATTTAAAACTTCATTTTTAATTTAAAAGGATCTAGG
TGAAGATCCTTTTTGATAATCTCATGACCAAAATCCCTTAACGTGAGTTTTCGTTCCACTGAGCGTCAGA
CCCCGTAGAAAAGATCAAAGGATCTTCTTGAGATCCTTTTTTTCTGCGCGTAATCTGCTGCTTGCAAACA
AAAAAACCACCGCTACCAGCGGTGGTTTGTTTGCCGGATCAAGAGCTACCAACTCTTTTTCCGAAGGTAA
CTGGCTTCAGCAGAGCGCAGATACCAAATACTGTCCTTCTAGTGTAGCCGTAGTTAGGCCACCACTTCAA
GAACTCTGTAGCACCGCCTACATACCTCGCTCTGCTAATCCTGTTACCAGTGGCTGCTGCCAGTGGCGAT
AAGTCGTGTCTTACCGGGTTGGACTCAAGACGATAGTTACCGGATAAGGCGCAGCGGTCGGGCTGAACGG
GGGGTTCGTGCACACAGCCCAGCTTGGAGCGAACGACCTACACCGAACTGAGATACCTACAGCGTGAGCT
ATGAGAAAGCGCCACGCTTCCCGAAGGGAGAAAGGCGGACAGGTATCCGGTAAGCGGCAGGGTCGGAACA
GGAGAGCGCACGAGGGAGCTTCCAGGGGGAAACGCCTGGTATCTTTATAGTCCTGTCGGGTTTCGCCACC
TCTGACTTGAGCGTCGATTTTTGTGATGCTCGTCAGGGGGGCGGAGCCTATGGAAAAACGCCAGCAACGC
GGCCTTTTTACGGTTCCTGGCCTTTTGCTGGCCTTTTGCTCACATGTTCTTTCCTGCGTTATCCCCTGAT
TCTGTGGATAACCGTATTACCGCCTTTGAGTGAGCTGATACCGCTCGCCGCAGCCGAACGACCGAGCGCA
GCGAGTCAGTGAGCGAGGAAGCGGAAGAGCGCCTGATGCGGTATTTTCTCCTTACGCATCTGTGCGGTAT
TTCACACCGCAATGGTGCACTCTCAGTACAATCTGCTCTGATGCCGCATAGTTAAGCCAGTATACACTCC
GCTATCGCTACGTGACTGGGTCATGGCTGCGCCCCGACACCCGCCAACACCCGCTGACGCGCCCTGACGG
GCTTGTCTGCTCCCGGCATCCGCTTACAGACAAGCTGTGACCGTCTCCGGGAGCTGCATGTGTCAGAGGT
TTTCACCGTCATCACCGAAACGCGCGAGGCAGCTGCGGTAAAGCTCATCAGCGTGGTCGTGAAGCGATTC
ACAGATGTCTGCCTGTTCATCCGCGTCCAGCTCGTTGAGTTTCTCCAGAAGCGTTAATGTCTGGCTTCTG
ATAAAGCGGGCCATGTTAAGGGCGGTTTTTTCCTGTTTGGTCACTGATGCCTCCGTGTAAGGGGGATTTC
TGTTCATGGGGGTAATGATACCGATGAAACGAGAGAGGATGCTCACGATACGGGTTACTGATGATGAACA
TGCCCGGTTACTGGAACGTTGTGAGGGTAAACAACTGGCGGTATGGATGCGGCGGGACCAGAGAAAAATC
ACTCAGGGTCAATGCCAGCGCTTCGTTAATACAGATGTAGGTGTTCCACAGGGTAGCCAGCAGCATCCTG
CGATGCAGATCCGGAACATAATGGTGCAGGGCGCTGACTTCCGCGTTTCCAGACTTTACGAAACACGGAA
ACCGAAGACCATTCATGTTGTTGCTCAGGTCGCAGACGTTTTGCAGCAGCAGTCGCTTCACGTTCGCTCG
CGTATCGGTGATTCATTCTGCTAACCAGTAAGGCAACCCCGCCAGCCTAGCCGGGTCCTCAACGACAGGA
GCACGATCATGCGCACCCGTGGGGCCGCCATGCCGGCGATAATGGCCTGCTTCTCGCCGAAACGTTTGGT
GGCGGGACCAGTGACGAAGGCTTGAGCGAGGGCGTGCAAGATTCCGAATACCGCAAGCGACAGGCCGATC
ATCGTCGCGCTCCAGCGAAAGCGGTCCTCGCCGAAAATGACCCAGAGCGCTGCCGGCACCTGTCCTACGA
GTTGCATGATAAAGAAGACAGTCATAAGTGCGGCGACGATAGTCATGCCCCGCGCCCACCGGAAGGAGCT
GACTGGGTTGAAGGCTCTCAAGGGCATCGGTCGAGATCCCGGTGCCTAATGAGTGAGCTAACTTACATTA
ATTGCGTTGCGCTCACTGCCCGCTTTCCAGTCGGGAAACCTGTCGTGCCAGCTGCATTAATGAATCGGCC
AACGCGCGGGGAGAGGCGGTTTGCGTATTGGGCGCCAGGGTGGTTTTTCTTTTCACCAGTGAGACGGGCA
ACAGCTGATTGCCCTTCACCGCCTGGCCCTGAGAGAGTTGCAGCAAGCGGTCCACGCTGGTTTGCCCCAG
CAGGCGAAAATCCTGTTTGATGGTGGTTAACGGCGGGATATAACATGAGCTGTCTTCGGTATCGTCGTAT
CCCACTACCGAGATATCCGCACCAACGCGCAGCCCGGACTCGGTAATGGCGCGCATTGCGCCCAGCGCCA
TCTGATCGTTGGCAACCAGCATCGCAGTGGGAACGATGCCCTCATTCAGCATTTGCATGGTTTGTTGAAA
ACCGGACATGGCACTCCAGTCGCCTTCCCGTTCCGCTATCGGCTGAATTTGATTGCGAGTGAGATATTTA
TGCCAGCCAGCCAGACGCAGACGCGCCGAGACAGAACTTAATGGGCCCGCTAACAGCGCGATTTGCTGGT
GACCCAATGCGACCAGATGCTCCACGCCCAGTCGCGTACCGTCTTCATGGGAGAAAATAATACTGTTGAT
GGGTGTCTGGTCAGAGACATCAAGAAATAACGCCGGAACATTAGTGCAGGCAGCTTCCACAGCAATGGCA
TCCTGGTCATCCAGCGGATAGTTAATGATCAGCCCACTGACGCGTTGCGCGAGAAGATTGTGCACCGCCG
CTTTACAGGCTTCGACGCCGCTTCGTTCTACCATCGACACCACCACGCTGGCACCCAGTTGATCGGCGCG
AGATTTAATCGCCGCGACAATTTGCGACGGCGCGTGCAGGGCCAGACTGGAGGTGGCAACGCCAATCAGC
AACGACTGTTTGCCCGCCAGTTGTTGTGCCACGCGGTTGGGAATGTAATTCAGCTCCGCCATCGCCGCTT
CCACTTTTTCCCGCGTTTTCGCAGAAACGTGGCTGGCCTGGTTCACCACGCGGGAAACGGTCTGATAAGA
GACACCGGCATACTCTGCGACATCGTATAACGTTACTGGTTTCACATTCACCACCCTGAATTGACTCTCT
TCCGGGCGCTATCATGCCATACCGCGAAAGGTTTTGCGCCATTCGATGGTGTCCGGGATCTC
