>Addgene plasmid #200311 | H6GB1tevP53SS(1-393) | depositor partial sequence | sequence record 388345 | T7 promoter to Terminator
CTAGAATAATTTTGTTTACTTTAAGAAGGAGATATACCATGGGCCATCATCATCATCATCACAGCAGCGG
C
[168 nt withheld, positions 72-239]
GAATTCAGCAGCGGCAGCAGCGGCGAAAACCTGTATTTTCAGGGCTCCCATATGGAGGAGCCGCAGTCAG
ATCCTAGCGTCGAGCCCCCTCTGAGTCAGGAAACATTTTCAGACCTATGGAAACTACTTCCTGAAAACAA
CGTTCTGTCCCCCTTGCCGTCCCAAGCAATGGATGATTTGATGCTGTCCCCGGACGATATTGAACAATGG
TTCACCGAAGACCCAGGTCCAGATGAAGCTCCCAGAATGCCAGAGGCTGCTCCCCCCGTGGCCCCTGCAC
CAGCAGCTCCTACACCGGCGGCCCCTGCACCAGCCCCCTCCTGGCCCCTGTCATCTTCTGTCCCTTCCCA
GAAAACCTACCAGGGCAGCTACGGTTTCCGTCTGGGCTTCTTGCATTCTGGGACAGCCAAGTCTGTGACT
TGCACGTACTCCCCTGCCCTCAACAAGCTGTTTTGCCAACTGGCCAAGACCTGCCCTGTGCAGCTGTGGG
TTGATTCCACACCCCCGCCCGGCACCCGCGTCCGCGCCATGGCCATCTACAAGCAGTCACAGCACATGAC
GGAGGTTGTGAGGCGCTGCCCCCACCATGAGCGCTGCTCAGATAGCGATGGTCTGGCCCCTCCTCAGCAT
CTTATCCGAGTGGAAGGAAATTTGCGTGCAGAGTATTTGGATGACAGAAACACTTTTCGACATAGTGTGG
TGGTGCCCTATGAGCCGCCTGAGGTTGGCTCTGACTGTACCACCATCCACTACAACTACATGTGTTATAG
TTCCTGCATGGGCGGCATGAACCGGAGGCCCATCCTCACCATCATCACACTGGAAGACTCCAGTGGTAAT
CTACTGGGACGGGATAGCTTTGAGGTGCGTGTTTGTGCCTGTCCTGGGAGAGACCGGCGCACAGAGGAAG
AGAATCTCCGCAAGAAAGGGGAGCCTCACCACGAGCTGCCCCCAGGGAGCACTAAGCGAGCACTGCCCAA
CAACACCAGCTCCTCTCCCCAGCCAAAGAAGAAACCACTGGATGGAGAATATTTCACCCTTCAGATCCGT
GGGCGTGAGCGCTTCGAGATGTTCCGAGAGCTGAATGAGGCCTTGGAACTCAAGGATGCCCAGGCTGGGA
AGGAGCCAGGGGGGAGCAGGGCTCACTCCAGCCACCTGAAGTCCAAAAAGGGTCAGTCTACCTCCCGCCA
TAAAAAACTCATGTTCAAGACAGAAGGGCCTGACTCAGACTAATAGGATCCGAATTCGAGCTCCGTCGAC
AAGCTTGCGGCCGCAC
